Addgene plasmid #200482: pKLV2-U6gRNA5(CXCR4-E3(45))-PGKpuro2ABFP-W
Purpose: Lentiviral vector expressing gRNA targeting human CXCR4-E3
Depositing lab: Kosuke Yusa. Depositing organization: Kyoto University, Institute for Life and Medical Sciences. Publication: Canonical BAF complex regulates the oncogenic program in human T-cell acute lymphoblastic leukemia. Aoki K, Hyuga M, Tarumoto Y, Nishibuchi G, Ueda A, Ochi Y, Sugino S, Mikami T, Kobushi H, Kato I, Akahane K, Inukai T, Takaori-Kondo A, Takita J, Ogawa S, Yusa K. Blood. 2023 Nov 3:blood.2023020857. doi: 10.1182/blood.2023020857. PubMed 37922452.
Backbone
  Vector backbone: pKLV2-U6gRNA5(BbsI)-PGKpuro2ABFP-W
  Backbone manufacturer: addgene
  Backbone size w/o insert (bp): 8648
  Total vector size (bp): 8650
  Vector type: Lentiviral
  Selectable markers: Puromycin
Growth in bacteria
  Bacterial resistance: Ampicillin, 100 μg/mL
  Growth temperature: 37°C
  Growth strain: NEB Stable
  Copy number: Unknown
Gene/Insert
  Gene/Insert name: CXCR4-E3(45)
  gRNA/shRNA sequence: CTTAATGTATTCAGGGCTG
  Species: H. sapiens (human)
  Entrez Gene: CXCR4 (a.k.a. CD184, D2S201E, FB22, HM89, HSY3RR, LAP-3, LAP3, LCR1, LESTR, NPY3R, NPYR, NPYRL, NPYY3R, WHIM, WHIMS, WHIMS1)
  Cloning method: Restriction Enzyme; 5′ cloning site BbsI (destroyed during cloning); 3′ cloning site BbsI (destroyed during cloning)
  Sequencing primers: 5′ AGATAATTAGAATTAATTTGACTG
Terms and licenses: Academic/Nonprofit Terms; Industry Terms: Not Available to Industry
How to cite: pKLV2-U6gRNA5(CXCR4-E3(45))-PGKpuro2ABFP-W was a gift from Kosuke Yusa (Addgene plasmid # 200482 ; http://n2t.net/addgene:200482 ; RRID:Addgene_200482)
