[The description below was written by a language model from this plasmid's Addgene catalogue record and pLannotate feature annotations shown in this document.]
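Description:
pKLV2-U6gRNA5(CXCR4-E3(45))-PGKpuro2ABFP-W is an 8,650 bp HIV-1-based lentiviral transfer plasmid that delivers a single CRISPR guide RNA directed against a human CXCR4 target designated "E3". It was made by inserting the guide oligonucleotides into the BbsI sites of the empty pKLV2-U6gRNA5(BbsI)-PGKpuro2ABFP-W backbone, which destroyed both sites. In bacteria the plasmid is maintained by a high-copy ColE1/pUC-type origin and selected with ampicillin through the β-lactamase gene. An f1 origin, T7 and T3 promoters and lac/lacZα remnants are carried over from the cloning vector.

The viral genome is transcribed from a CMV enhancer/promoter fused to a truncated 5' LTR, a chimeric arrangement that normally makes genomic RNA production Tat-independent. It is followed by the Ψ packaging signal with a gag fragment, the RRE for Rev-dependent nuclear export, and the cPPT/CTS. Within the transfer cassette, a human U6 RNA polymerase III promoter drives the CXCR4 spacer joined to a Streptococcus pyogenes Cas9 guide scaffold (annotated as a tracrRNA fragment). Downstream, a mouse PGK promoter expresses puromycin N-acetyltransferase and TagBFP, which according to the plasmid name are linked by a 2A peptide, so transduced cells can be selected with puromycin and tracked by blue fluorescence. A WPRE enhances transcript expression, and a truncated 3' LTR with a bGH polyadenylation signal closes the unit.

The plasmid does not encode Cas9, which must be supplied separately, for example by Cas9-expressing target cells. The associated publication concerns human T-cell acute lymphoblastic leukemia, but the record does not say how this guide was used there.
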