Features (pLannotate 1.2.2; 28 found; start..end, strand, type, name):
    265..464     +  promoter       CMV promoter: human cytomegalovirus (CMV) immediate early promoter
    482..662     +  LTR            5' LTR (truncated): truncated 5' long terminal repeat (LTR) from HIV-1
    709..834     +  misc_feature   HIV-1 Ψ: packaging signal of human immunodeficiency virus type 1
    818..1156    +  CDS            HIV-1 gag (fragment): gag protein from human immunodeficiency virus 1; gag
   1333..1566    +  misc_feature   RRE: The Rev response element (RRE) of HIV-1 allows for Rev-dependent mRNA export from the nucleus to the cytoplasm.
   1943..2043    +  CDS            Rev (fragment): human immunodeficiency virus 1 (HIV-1) Rev protein; rev; enhances nuclear export of unspliced and incompletely spliced viral mRNAs
   2093..2210    +  misc_feature   cPPT/CTS: central polypurine tract and central termination sequence of HIV-1
   2285..2525    +  promoter       U6 promoter: RNA polymerase III promoter for human U6 snRNA
   2572..2639    +  misc_RNA       tracrRNA (fragment): trans-activating CRISPR RNA for the Streptococcus pyogenes CRISPR/Cas9 system
   2662..3161    +  promoter       PGK promoter: mouse phosphoglycerate kinase 1 promoter
   3201..3797    +  CDS            PuroR (fragment): puromycin N-acetyltransferase; pac from Streptomyces; confers resistance to puromycin
   3870..4568    +  CDS            TagBFP: TagBFP is a basic (constitutively fluorescent) blue fluorescent protein published in 2008, derived from Entacmaea quadricolor. It is reported to be a very rapidly-maturing monomer with very low acid sensitivity.
   4580..5166    +  misc_feature   WPRE: woodchuck hepatitis virus posttranscriptional regulatory element
   5160..5306    +  CDS            nef (fragment): NEF_HV1LA - Experimental evidence at protein level: Swiss-Prot protein existence level 1. Extracellular Nef protein targets CD4(+) T-lymphocytes for apoptosis by interacting with CXCR4 surface receptors. From Human immunodeficiency virus type 1 group M subtype B (isolate Lai) (HIV-1).
   5314..5492    +  LTR            5' LTR (truncated): truncated 5' long terminal repeat (LTR) from HIV-1
   5518..5629    +  polyA_signal   bGH poly(A) signal: bovine growth hormone polyadenylation signal
   5768..5786    -  promoter       T3 promoter: promoter for bacteriophage T3 RNA polymerase
   5831..5847    -  protein_bind   lac operator: The lac repressor binds to the lac operator to inhibit transcription in E. coli. This inhibition can be relieved by adding lactose or isopropyl-β-D-thiogalactopyranoside (IPTG). lac repressor encoded by lacI
   5855..5885    -  promoter       lac promoter: promoter for the E. coli lac operon
   5900..5921    -  protein_bind   CAP binding site: CAP binding activates transcription in the presence of cAMP. E. coli catabolite activator protein
   5934..6026    -  CDS            lacI (fragment): lac repressor; lacI; The lac repressor binds to the lac operator to inhibit transcription in E. coli. This inhibition can be relieved by adding lactose or isopropyl-β-D-thiogalactopyranoside (IPTG).
   6209..6797    -  rep_origin     ori: high-copy-number ColE1/pMB1/pBR322/pUC origin of replication
   6968..7828    -  CDS            AmpR: β-lactamase; bla; confers resistance to ampicillin, carbenicillin, and related antibiotics
   7829..7933    -  promoter       AmpR promoter: bla
   7986..8414    -  rep_origin     f1 ori (sequence partly withheld): f1 bacteriophage origin of replication; arrow indicates direction of (+) strand synthesis
   8419..8574    -  CDS            lacZα (fragment): LacZα fragment of β-galactosidase; lacZ fragment
   8582..8600    +  promoter       T7 promoter: promoter for bacteriophage T7 RNA polymerase
   8614..264     +  enhancer       CMV enhancer (across the origin): human cytomegalovirus immediate early enhancer
>Addgene plasmid #200482 | pKLV2-U6gRNA5(CXCR4-E3(45))-PGKpuro2ABFP-W | addgene full sequence | sequence record 418729 | Addgene NGS Result
CCCAACGACCCCCGCCCATTGACGTCAATAATGACGTATGTTCCCATAGTAACGCCAATAGGGACTTTCC
ATTGACGTCAATGGGTGGAGTATTTACGGTAAACTGCCCACTTGGCAGTACATCAAGTGTATCATATGCC
AAGTACGCCCCCTATTGACGTCAATGACGGTAAATGGCCCGCCTGGCATTATGCCCAGTACATGACCTTA
TGGGACTTTCCTACTTGGCAGTACATCTACGTATTAGTCATCGCTATTACCATGGTGATGCGGTTTTGGC
AGTACATCAATGGGCGTGGATAGCGGTTTGACTCACGGGGATTTCCAAGTCTCCACCCCATTGACGTCAA
TGGGAGTTTGTTTTGGCACCAAAATCAACGGGACTTTCCAAAATGTCGTAACAACTCCGCCCCATTGACG
CAAATGGGCGGTAGGCGTGTACGGTGGGAGGTCTATATAAGCAGCGCGTTTTGCCTGTACTGGGTCTCTC
TGGTTAGACCAGATCTGAGCCTGGGAGCTCTCTGGCTAACTAGGGAACCCACTGCTTAAGCCTCAATAAA
GCTTGCCTTGAGTGCTTCAAGTAGTGTGTGCCCGTCTGTTGTGTGACTCTGGTAACTAGAGATCCCTCAG
ACCCTTTTAGTCAGTGTGGAAAATCTCTAGCAGTGGCGCCCGAACAGGGACTTGAAAGCGAAAGGGAAAC
CAGAGGAGCTCTCTCGACGCAGGACTCGGCTTGCTGAAGCGCGCACGGCAAGAGGCGAGGGGCGGCGACT
GGTGAGTACGCCAAAAATTTTGACTAGCGGAGGCTAGAAGGAGAGAGATGGGTGCGAGAGCGTCAGTATT
AAGCGGGGGAGAATTAGATCGCGATGGGAAAAAATTCGGTTAAGGCCAGGGGGAAAGAAAAAATATAAAT
TAAAACATATAGTATGGGCAAGCAGGGAGCTAGAACGATTCGCAGTTAATCCTGGCCTGTTAGAAACATC
AGAAGGCTGTAGACAAATACTGGGACAGCTACAACCATCCCTTCAGACAGGATCAGAAGAACTTAGATCA
TTATATAATACAGTAGCAACCCTCTATTGTGTGCATCAAAGGATAGAGATAAAAGACACCAAGGAAGCTT
TAGACAAGATAGAGGAAGAGCAAAACAAAAGTAAGACCACCGCACAGCAAGCGGCCGGCCGCGCTGATCT
TCAGACCTGGAGGAGGAGATATGAGGGACAATTGGAGAAGTGAATTATATAAATATAAAGTAGTAAAAAT
TGAACCATTAGGAGTAGCACCCACCAAGGCAAAGAGAAGAGTGGTGCAGAGAGAAAAAAGAGCAGTGGGA
ATAGGAGCTTTGTTCCTTGGGTTCTTGGGAGCAGCAGGAAGCACTATGGGCGCAGCGTCAATGACGCTGA
CGGTACAGGCCAGACAATTATTGTCTGGTATAGTGCAGCAGCAGAACAATTTGCTGAGGGCTATTGAGGC
GCAACAGCATCTGTTGCAACTCACAGTCTGGGGCATCAAGCAGCTCCAGGCAAGAATCCTGGCTGTGGAA
AGATACCTAAAGGATCAACAGCTCCTGGGGATTTGGGGTTGCTCTGGAAAACTCATTTGCACCACTGCTG
TGCCTTGGAATGCTAGTTGGAGTAATAAATCTCTGGAACAGATTTGGAATCACACGACCTGGATGGAGTG
GGACAGAGAAATTAACAATTACACAAGCTTAATACACTCCTTAATTGAAGAATCGCAAAACCAGCAAGAA
AAGAATGAACAAGAATTATTGGAATTAGATAAATGGGCAAGTTTGTGGAATTGGTTTAACATAACAAATT
GGCTGTGGTATATAAAATTATTCATAATGATAGTAGGAGGCTTGGTAGGTTTAAGAATAGTTTTTGCTGT
ACTTTCTATAGTGAATAGAGTTAGGCAGGGATATTCACCATTATCGTTTCAGACCCACCTCCCAACCCCG
AGGGGACCCGACAGGCCCGAAGGAATAGAAGAAGAAGGTGGAGAGAGAGACAGAGACAGATCCATTCGAT
TAGTGAACGGATCGGCACTGCGTGCGCCAATTCTGCAGACAAATGGCAGTATTCATCCACAATTTTAAAA
GAAAAGGGGGGATTGGGGGGTACAGTGCAGGGGAAAGAATAGTAGACATAATAGCAACAGACATACAAAC
TAAAGAATTACAAAAACAAATTACAAAAATTCAAAATTTTCGGGTTTATTACAGGGACAGCAGAGATCCA
GTTTGGTTAGTACCGGGCCCTACGCGTCCAAGGTCGGGCAGGAAGAGGGCCTATTTCCCATGATTCCTTC
ATATTTGCATATACGATACAAGGCTGTTAGAGAGATAATTAGAATTAATTTGACTGTAAACACAAAGATA
TTAGTACAAAATACGTGACGTAGAAAGTAATAATTTCTTGGGTAGTTTGCAGTTTTAAAATTATGTTTTA
AAATGGACTATCATATGCTTACCGTAACTTGAAAGTATTTCGATTTCTTGGCTTTATATATCTTGTGGAA
AGGACGAAACACCGCTTAATGTATTCAGGGCTGGTTTAAGAGCTATGCTGGAAACAGCATAGCAAGTTTA
AATAAGGCTAGTCCGTTATCAACTTGAAAAAGTGGCACCGAGTCGGTGCTTTTTTTGGATCCAATTCTAC
CGGGTAGGGGAGGCGCTTTTCCCAAGGCAGTCTGGAGCATGCGCTTTAGCAGCCCCGCTGGGCACTTGGC
GCTACACAAGTGGCCTCTGGCCTCGCACACATTCCACATCCACCGGTAGGCGCCAACCGGCTCCGTTCTT
TGGTGGCCCCTTCGCGCCACCTTCTACTCCTCCCCTAGTCAGGAAGTTCCCCCCCGCCCCGCAGCTCGCG
TCGTGCAGGACGTGACAAATGGAAGTAGCACGTCTCACTAGTCTCGTGCAGATGGACAGCACCGCTGAGC
AATGGAAGCGGGTAGGCCTTTGGGGCAGCGGCCAATAGCAGCTTTGCTCCTTCGCTTTCTGGGCTCAGAG
GCTGGGAAGGGGTGGGTCCGGGGGCGGGCTCAGGGGCGGGCTCAGGGGCGGGGCGGGCGCCCGAAGGTCC
TCCGGAGGCCCGGCATTCTGCACGCTTCAAAAGCGCACGTCTGCCGCGCTGTTCTCCTCTTCCTCATCTC
CGGGCCTTTCGACCTGCATCCATCTAGATCTCGAGCAGCTGAAGCTTACCATGACCGAGTACAAGCCCAC
GGTGCGCCTCGCCACCCGCGACGACGTCCCCAGGGCCGTACGCACCCTCGCCGCCGCGTTCGCCGACTAC
CCCGCCACGCGCCACACCGTCGATCCGGACCGCCACATCGAGCGGGTCACCGAGCTGCAAGAACTCTTCC
TCACGCGCGTCGGGCTCGACATCGGCAAGGTGTGGGTCGCGGACGACGGCGCCGCGGTGGCGGTCTGGAC
CACGCCGGAGAGCGTCGAAGCGGGGGCGGTGTTCGCCGAGATCGGCCCGCGCATGGCCGAGTTGAGCGGT
TCCCGGCTGGCCGCGCAGCAACAGATGGAAGGCCTCCTGGCGCCGCACCGGCCCAAGGAGCCCGCGTGGT
TCCTGGCCACCGTCGGCGTCTCGCCCGACCACCAGGGCAAGGGTCTGGGCAGCGCCGTCGTGCTCCCCGG
AGTGGAGGCGGCCGAGCGCGCCGGGGTGCCCGCCTTCCTGGAGACCTCCGCGCCCCGCAACCTCCCCTTC
TACGAGCGGCTCGGCTTCACCGTCACCGCCGACGTCGAGGTGCCCGAAGGACCGCGCACCTGGTGCATGA
CCCGCAAGCCCGGTGCCGGCGGCGGGTCCGGAGGAGAGGGCAGAGGAAGTCTCCTAACATGCGGTGACGT
GGAGGAGAATCCTGGCCCAATGAGCGAGCTGATTAAGGAGAACATGCACATGAAGCTGTACATGGAGGGC
ACCGTGGACAACCATCACTTCAAGTGCACATCCGAGGGCGAAGGCAAGCCCTACGAGGGCACCCAGACCA
TGAGAATCAAGGTGGTCGAGGGCGGCCCTCTCCCCTTCGCCTTCGACATCCTGGCTACTAGCTTCCTCTA
CGGCAGCAAGACCTTCATCAACCACACCCAGGGCATCCCCGACTTCTTCAAGCAGTCCTTCCCTGAGGGC
TTCACATGGGAGAGAGTCACCACATACGAGGACGGGGGCGTGCTGACCGCTACCCAGGACACCAGCCTCC
AGGACGGCTGCCTCATCTACAACGTCAAGATCAGAGGGGTGAACTTCACATCCAACGGCCCTGTGATGCA
GAAGAAAACACTCGGCTGGGAGGCCTTCACCGAGACGCTGTACCCCGCTGACGGCGGCCTGGAAGGCAGA
AACGACATGGCCCTGAAGCTCGTGGGCGGGAGCCATCTGATCGCAAACATCAAGACCACATATAGATCCA
AGAAACCCGCTAAGAACCTCAAGATGCCTGGCGTCTACTATGTGGACTACAGACTGGAAAGAATCAAGGA
GGCCAACAACGAGACCTACGTCGAGCAGCACGAGGTGGCAGTGGCCAGATACTGCGACCTCCCTAGCAAA
CTGGGGCACAAGCTTAATTGAGCGGCCGCTCAACCTCTGGATTACAAAATTTGTGAAAGATTGACTGGTA
TTCTTAACTATGTTGCTCCTTTTACGCTATGTGGATACGCTGCTTTAATGCCTTTGTATCATGCTATTGC
TTCCCGTATGGCTTTCATTTTCTCCTCCTTGTATAAATCCTGGTTGCTGTCTCTTTATGAGGAGTTGTGG
CCCGTTGTCAGGCAACGTGGCGTGGTGTGCACTGTGTTTGCTGACGCAACCCCCACTGGTTGGGGCATTG
CCACCACCTGTCAGCTCCTTTCCGGGACTTTCGCTTTCCCCCTCCCTATTGCCACGGCGGAACTCATCGC
CGCCTGCCTTGCCCGCTGCTGGACAGGGGCTCGGCTGTTGGGCACTGACAATTCCGTGGTGTTGTCGGGG
AAATCATCGTCCTTTCCTTGGCTGCTCGCCTGTGTTGCCACCTGGATTCTGCGCGGGACGTCCTTCTGCT
ACGTCCCTTCGGCCCTCAATCCAGCGGACCTTCCTTCCCGCGGCCTGCTGCCGGCTCTGCGGCCTCTTCC
GCGTCTACGCCTTCGCCCTCAGACGAGTCGGATCTCCCTTTGGGCCGCCTCCCCGCAGGTACCTTTAAGA
CCAATGACTTACAAGGCAGCTGTAGATCTTAGCCACTTTTTAAAAGAAAAGGGGGGACTGGAAGGGCTAA
TTCACTCCCAAAGAAGTCAAGATCTGCTTTTTGCCTGTACTGGGTCTCTCTGGTTAGACCAGAGTCTCTC
TGGTTAGACCAGATCTGAGCCTGGGAGCTCTCTGGCTAACTAGGGAACCCACTGCTTAAGCCTCAATAAA
GCTTGCCTTGAGTGCTTCAAGTAGTGTGTGCCCGTCTGTTGTGTGACTCTGGTAACTAGAGATCCCTCAG
ACCCTTTTAGTCAGTGTGGAAAATCTCTAGCAGTTTAAACCCGCTGATCAGCCTCGACTGTGCCTTCTAG
TTGCCAGCCATCTGTTGTTTGCCCCTCCCCCGTGCCTTCCTTGACCCTGGAAGGTGCCACTCCCACTGTC
CTTTCCTAATAAAATGAGGAAATTGCATCGCATTGTCTGAGTAGGTGTCATTCTATTCTGGGGGGTGGGG
TGGGGCAGGACAGCAAGGGGGAGGATTGGGAAGTCAATAGCAGGCATGCTGGGGATGCGGTGGGCTCTAT
GGGCGGCCGTTAATTAAGCTTTTGTTCCCTTTAGTGAGGGTTAATTGCGCGCTTGGCGTAATCATGGTCA
TAGCTGTTTCCTGTGTGAAATTGTTATCCGCTCACAATTCCACACAACATACGAGCCGGGAGCATAAAGT
GTAAAGCCTGGGGTGCCTAATGAGTGAGCTAACTCACATTAATTGCGTTGCGCTCACTGCCCGCTTTCCA
GTCGGGAAACCTGTCGTGCCAGCTGCATTAATGAATCGGCCAACGCGCGGGGAGAGGCGGTTTGCGTATT
GGGCGCTCTTCCGCTTCCTCGCTCACTGACTCGCTGCGCTCGGTCGTTCGGCTGCGGCGAGCGGTATCAG
CTCACTCAAAGGCGGTAATACGGTTATCCACAGAATCAGGGGATAACGCAGGAAAGAACATGTGAGCAAA
AGGCCAGCAAAAGGCCAGGAACCGTAAAAAGGCCGCGTTGCTGGCGTTTTTCCATAGGCTCCGCCCCCCT
GACGAGCATCACAAAAATCGACGCTCAAGTCAGAGGTGGCGAAACCCGACAGGACTATAAAGATACCAGG
CGTTTCCCCCTGGAAGCTCCCTCGTGCGCTCTCCTGTTCCGACCCTGCCGCTTACCGGATACCTGTCCGC
CTTTCTCCCTTCGGGAAGCGTGGCGCTTTCTCATAGCTCACGCTGTAGGTATCTCAGTTCGGTGTAGGTC
GTTCGCTCCAAGCTGGGCTGTGTGCACGAACCCCCCGTTCAGCCCGACCGCTGCGCCTTATCCGGTAACT
ATCGTCTTGAGTCCAACCCGGTAAGACACGACTTATCGCCACTGGCAGCAGCCACTGGTAACAGGATTAG
CAGAGCGAGGTATGTAGGCGGTGCTACAGAGTTCTTGAAGTGGTGGCCTAACTACGGCTACACTAGAAGA
ACAGTATTTGGTATCTGCGCTCTGCTGAAGCCAGTTACCTTCGGAAAAAGAGTTGGTAGCTCTTGATCCG
GCAAACAAACCACCGCTGGTAGCGGTGGTTTTTTTGTTTGCAAGCAGCAGATTACGCGCAGAAAAAAAGG
ATCTCAAGAAGATCCTTTGATCTTTTCTACGGGGTCTGACGCTCAGTGGAACGAAAACTCACGTTAAGGG
ATTTTGGTCATGAGATTATCAAAAAGGATCTTCACCTAGATCCTTTTAAATTAAAAATGAAGTTTTAAAT
CAATCTAAAGTATATATGAGTAAACTTGGTCTGACAGTTACCAATGCTTAATCAGTGAGGCACCTATCTC
AGCGATCTGTCTATTTCGTTCATCCATAGTTGCCTGACTCCCCGTCGTGTAGATAACTACGATACGGGAG
GGCTTACCATCTGGCCCCAGTGCTGCAATGATACCGCGAGACCCACGCTCACCGGCTCCAGATTTATCAG
CAATAAACCAGCCAGCCGGAAGGGCCGAGCGCAGAAGTGGTCCTGCAACTTTATCCGCCTCCATCCAGTC
TATTAATTGTTGCCGGGAAGCTAGAGTAAGTAGTTCGCCAGTTAATAGTTTGCGCAACGTTGTTGCCATT
GCTACAGGCATCGTGGTGTCACGCTCGTCGTTTGGTATGGCTTCATTCAGCTCCGGTTCCCAACGATCAA
GGCGAGTTACATGATCCCCCATGTTGTGCAAAAAAGCGGTTAGCTCCTTCGGTCCTCCGATCGTTGTCAG
AAGTAAGTTGGCCGCAGTGTTATCACTCATGGTTATGGCAGCACTGCATAATTCTCTTACTGTCATGCCA
TCCGTAAGATGCTTTTCTGTGACTGGTGAGTACTCAACCAAGTCATTCTGAGAATAGTGTATGCGGCGAC
CGAGTTGCTCTTGCCCGGCGTCAATACGGGATAATACCGCGCCACATAGCAGAACTTTAAAAGTGCTCAT
CATTGGAAAACGTTCTTCGGGGCGAAAACTCTCAAGGATCTTACCGCTGTTGAGATCCAGTTCGATGTAA
CCCACTCGTGCACCCAACTGATCTTCAGCATCTTTTACTTTCACCAGCGTTTCTGGGTGAGCAAAAACAG
GAAGGCAAAATGCCGCAAAAAAGGGAATAAGGGCGACACGGAAATGTTGAATACTCATACTCTTCCTTTT
TCAATATTATTGAAGCATTTATCAGGGTTATTGTCTCATGAGCGGATACATATTTGAATGTATTTAGAAA
AATAAACAAATAGGGGTTCCGCGCACATTTCCCCGAAAAGTGCCACCTAAATTGTAAGCGTTAATATTTT
GTTAAAATTCGCGTTAAATTTTTGTTAAATCAGCTCATTTTTTAACCAATAGGCCGAAATCGGCAAAATC
CCTTATAAATCAAAAGAATAGACCGAGATAGGGT
[37 nt withheld, positions 8085-8121]
AAAGAACGTGGACTCCAACGTCAAAGG
[49 nt withheld, positions 8149-8197]
T
[91 nt withheld, positions 8199-8289]
G
[124 nt withheld, positions 8291-8414]
CCCATTCGCCATTCAGGCTGCGCAACTGTTGGGAAGGGCGATCGGTGCGGGCCTCTTCGCTATTACGCCA
GCTGGCGAAAGGGGGATGTGCTGCAAGGCGATTAAGTTGGGTAACGCCAGGGTTTTCCCAGTCACGACGT
TGTAAAACGACGGCCAGTGAGCGCGCGTAATACGACTCACTATAGGGCGAATTGACTAGTACATAACTTA
CGGTAAATGGCCCGCCTGGCTGACCG
